Addgene plasmid #41099: siCheck2-6xmiR307_23nt-nearperfect
Depositing lab: Phillip Zamore. Depositing organization: University of Massachusetts, Worcester. Publication: Dicer Partner Proteins Tune the Length of Mature miRNAs in Flies and Mammals. Fukunaga R, Han BW, Hung JH, Xu J, Weng Z, Zamore PD. Cell. 2012 Oct 9. pii: S0092-8674(12)01171-3. doi: 10.1016/j.cell.2012.09.027. PubMed 23063653.
Backbone
  Vector backbone: siCheck2
  Backbone size w/o insert (bp): 6000
  Total vector size (bp): 6200
  Vector type: Luciferase
Growth in bacteria
  Bacterial resistance: Ampicillin, 100 μg/mL
  Growth temperature: 37°C
  Growth strain: Mach1
  Copy number: Unknown
Gene/Insert
  Gene/Insert name: 6xmiR307_23nt-nearperfect
  Species: Synthetic
  Insert size (bp): 138
  Cloning method: Restriction Enzyme; 5′ cloning site XhoI (unknown if destroyed); 3′ cloning site NotI (unknown if destroyed)
  Sequencing primers: 5′ ATGAAATGGGTAAGTACATCAAGAGCTTCG; 3′ TCCTCACACAAAAAACCAACACACAGATGT
Terms and licenses: Academic/Nonprofit Terms; Industry Terms: Not Available to Industry
How to cite: siCheck2-6xmiR307_23nt-nearperfect was a gift from Phillip Zamore (Addgene plasmid # 41099 ; http://n2t.net/addgene:41099 ; RRID:Addgene_41099)
