[The description below was written by a language model from this plasmid's Addgene catalogue record.]
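Description:
siCheck2-6xmiR307_23nt-nearperfect is a luciferase reporter plasmid built on the siCheck2 backbone (about 6 kb, giving a total of roughly 6.2 kb with the insert). It is propagated in E. coli under ampicillin selection; the record lists the copy number as unknown and gives no feature table, so the origin of replication, promoters and the exact reporter genes are not documented here. Vectors of the siCheck2 type are generally dual-luciferase designs. A target sequence is placed in the 3′ untranslated region of one luciferase, usually Renilla, and a second, independently expressed luciferase, usually firefly, serves as an internal normalisation control. That arrangement is inferred from the backbone name rather than stated in the entry.

The payload is a 138 bp synthetic insert cloned by restriction digestion between XhoI and NotI sites. Its name indicates six tandem target sites for miR-307, designed to pair almost perfectly with the 23-nucleotide form of that microRNA; 138 bp is consistent with six 23-nt repeats. Placed downstream of a luciferase coding region, such sites would make reporter output sensitive to silencing by the matching small RNA, so a fall in the normalised luciferase ratio reports the activity of that miRNA isoform.

The associated publication concerns how Dicer partner proteins tune the length of mature miRNAs in flies and mammals. This suggests the construct was used as a sensor to compare the silencing activity of miR-307 length variants, probably alongside related reporters. The record does not specify the host cells used for the assays.
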