>Addgene plasmid #41099 | siCheck2-6xmiR307_23nt-nearperfect | addgene partial sequence | sequence record 56293 | psiCHECK2-F 5'-GTCCGCAACTACAACGCCTACCTT-3'
ATGTTCATCGAGTCCGACCCTGGGTTCTTTTCCAACGCTATTGTCGAGGGAGCTAAGAAGTTCCCTAACA
CCGAGTTCGTGAAGGTGAAGGGCCTCCACTTCAGCCAGGAGGACGCTCCAGATGAAATGGGTAAGTACAT
CAAGAGCTTCGTGGAGCGCGTGCTGAAGAACGAGCAGTAATTCTAGGCGATCGCTCGATCGCTCACTCTT
TGAGGTTGTTCGCTCACTCTTTGAGGTTGTTCGCTCACTCTTTGAGGTTGTTCGCTCACTCTTTGAGGTT
GTTCGCTCACTCTTTGAGGTTGTTCGCTCACTCTTTGAGGTTGTGGCCGCTGGCCGCAATAAAATATCTT
TATTTTCATTACATCTGTGTGTTGGTTTTTTGTGTGAGGATCTAAATGAGTCTTCGGACCTCGCGGGGGC
CGCTTAAGCGGTGGTTAGGGTTTGTCTGACGCGGGGGGAGGGGGAAGGAACGAAACACTCTCATTCGGAG
GCGGCTCGGGGTTTGGTCTTGGTGGCCACGGGCACGCAGAAGAGCGCCGCGATCCTCTTAAGCACCCCCC
CGCCCTCCGTGGAGGCGGGGGTTTGGTCGGCGGGTGGTAACTGGCGGGCCGCTGACTCGGGCGGGTCGCG
CGCCCCAGAGTGTGACCTTTTCGGTCTGCTCGCAGACCCCCGGGCGGCGCCGCCGCGGCGGCGACGGGCT
CGCTGGGTCCTAGGCTCCATGGGGACCGTATACGTGGACAGGCTCTGGAGCATCCGCACGACTGCGGTGA
TATTACCGGAGACCTTC
