>Addgene plasmid #41099 | siCheck2-6xmiR307_23nt-nearperfect | addgene partial sequence | sequence record 70380 | psiCHECK2-F 5'-GTCCGCAACTACAACGCCTACCTT-3'
GTTCATCGAGTCCGACCCTGGGTTCTTTTCCAACGCTATTGTCGAGGGAGCTAAGAAGTTCCCTAACACC
GAGATTCGTGAAGGTGAAGGGCCTCCACTTCAGCCAGGAGGACGCTCCAGATGAAATGGGTAAGTACATC
AAGAGCTTCGTGGAGCGCGTGCTGAAGAACGAGCAGTAATTCTAGGCGATCGCTCGATCGCTCACTCAAT
TTGGTTGTGATCGCTCACTCAATTTGGTTGTGATCGCTCACTCAATTTGGTTGTGATCGCTCACTCAATT
TGGTTGTGATCGCTCACTCAATTTGGTTGTGATCGCTCACTCAATTTGGTTGTGAGGCCGCTGGCCGCAA
TAAAATATCTTTATTTTCATTACATCTGTGTGTTGGTTTTTTGTGTGAGGATCTAAATGAGTCTTCGGAC
CTCGCGGGGGCCGCTTAAGCGGTGGTTAGGGTTTGTCTGACGCGGGGGGAGGGGGAAGGAACGAAACACT
CTCATTCGGAGGCGGCTCGGGGTTTGGTCTTGGTGGCCACGGGCACGCAGAAGAGCGCCGCGATCCTCTT
AAGCACCCCCCCGCCCTCCGTGGAGGCGGGGGTTTGGTCGGCGGGTGGTAACTGGCGGGCCGCTGACTCG
GGCGGGTCGCGCGCCCCAGAGTGTGACCTTTTCGGTCTGCTCGCAGACCCCCGGGCGGCGCCGCCGCGGC
GGCGACGGGCTCGCTGGGTCCTAGGCTCCATGGGGACCGTATACGTGGACAGGCTCTGGAGCATCCGCAC
GACTGCGGTGATATTACCGGAGACCTTCTGCGGGACGAGCCGGGTCACGCGGCTGACGCG
